>Addgene plasmid #52910 | pGL3-PUb-SSA | depositor full sequence | sequence record 82377 | pGL3-PUb-SSA sequence 6844 bps
GGTACCGAGCTCTTACGCGTATCTTTACATGTAGCTTGTGCATTGAATCCAATTATAATTTGCCTTGGCA
CCAGCTGAGCCAGACAAGAAAGAAAGCTTCCCAGAAGTATATCGATTTAGAAGGGTTGACGTCACTTGCT
GACTGCACTAATACAGCAAATGATGCAATTAGAATGATTCAAGTGAAATTCCCAAATTACTGATTTTTCT
CTGGATTTGGTTATCAGATTACATTCGAAGCTAAGATTAGCTACCGAAATTGTCGATCAAATCAGGAAAT
CCTTTCTCTATCGAAAAAGGCATTCGCACATCTTCCTCTCTATGCCATATACACGAAGGGTAGGTACATT
GACGTCTTTGCCAGAAGTTGAACTGCATCGTTCAAGGTACAGAATGAACGACTAACAGACACAAGCACGT
TTTGCTGTCCATTCAGACACAGGGATGGTACCCATATTCGATCGATATAGAGCCATCCAACCGAACAGAG
GTATATGTATGAATGTATTGCTGAAATTTTCTAGAAGTACAACCACCACTACGACAGTGTCTATAAAACG
CCCCTGCAAAGGCGAAACCAGCTCAATCGAATACGTTTCCTAGTGGAGTGAACATTACGCGGCCCAAGTA
AGCAGTGCCAGTGCAAGTGAAGTGAAGTCTCTAGTGAAAAAGAGTGATCCAATTAGCCAGAGGAGAAAAT
TTCAGAGTGAACAAAGCTTTATTCAAAGGACAATTACTATTAAATTGGTGAAAGTGCATTTCGGTGAAGG
GAATCTTCTAGTGAAGGTAGGTAAATTAATTGATGAAATTATAGCTATGAGCGAAAACTAGTTTGGTGAA
TGATTCCTTTGTCTTTGAATGAGCAAACTATTTTCCAAGATGGCGACTATTGAGCTTTGAGTGATTAGTG
AAAATTTGCAACGCAGTTTCATCATCATTGATAAAACCCAATTGTGATTCACAGCGATAATCATATTTCG
TTGAATCATCGCTACTAATTGAATTAAATTTCTAGAATAATAAGAATAACGTATTTGCTCCGTCACATAT
CTAAAATAAATATTTTGATGGTAATTACCCATTAAGGTAATATTAACACATATCGAGAAAAACCTTGAGG
AAATCGTGAAAACTTGAAGATACGCAATTTCAAAACTACGTAGTTCAAAGTCGAAAACAAGTTAATTTTT
CACTTAAAAGTAGGGCGTTGTTGTGACGTCATCACCTTCAAGTGTATATTTTTCACTTGGCCTGCGACTG
CAAACGCAGACAAAGCAAAACAAGTTTAAAACCTGTCGTGTCGTGCTCGAAGCCAAAGGCAATGAATCAA
TATCAAATGAGAGTTTGCATTTCACAACCAATTACTCAAGCGTTTCCTCGTTTCTTTTTCTGCTCAACAG
AGATTTCAACCATGGAAGACGCCAAAAACATAAAGAAAGGCCCGGCGCCATTCTATCCGCTGGAAGATGG
AACCGCTGGAGAGCAACTGCATAAGGCTATGAAGAGATACGCCCTGGTTCCTGGAACAATTGCTTTTACA
GATGCACATATCGAGGTGGACATCACTTACGCTGAGTACTTCGAAATGTCCGTTCGGTTGGCAGAAGCTA
TGAAACGATATGGGCTGAATACAAATCACAGAATCGTCGTATGCAGTGAAAACTCTCTTCAATTCTTTAT
GCCGGTGTTGGGCGCGTTATTTATCGGAGTAATTGATTAGAGATCTTCCCATCGTGCTGCCTAACGGGGG
ATCCGAAATAGAACTTGCTCTACTGACTGCAGTTATTTGAGGAGGTTTCTCTGTAAATAATGGAATGAAT
GCCGGATTCGAGGATTGTACTGTGTTGACCGAGTTGTTCAATCAACCAAAACGTCGTGAGACAGTTTGGT
CCTCTCCCGGCCCTAGCAAAGATGAAGTTCTTTGTGACTTTGGGACTAATCAACGTTAGGGATAACAGGG
TAATAGTACAACTACAACAGCCACAACGTCTATATCATGGCCGACAAGCAGAAGAACGGCATCAAGGTGA
ACTTCAAGATCAATAATCGTAGCAGCTCACGGTTAACACCATCTTCTTCAAGGACGACGGCATGATTAAT
TAAGCTCGAGACCATGGAAGACGCCAAAAACATAAAGAAAGGCCCGGCGCCATTCTATCCGCTGGAAGAT
GGAACCGCTGGAGAGCAACTGCATAAGGCTATGAAGAGATACGCCCTGGTTCCTGGAACAATTGCTTTTA
CAGATGCACATATCGAGGTGGACATCACTTACGCTGAGTACTTCGAAATGTCCGTTCGGTTGGCAGAAGC
TATGAAACGATATGGGCTGAATACAAATCACAGAATCGTCGTATGCAGTGAAAACTCTCTTCAATTCTTT
ATGCCGGTGTTGGGCGCGTTATTTATCGGAGTTGCAGTTGCGCCCGCGAACGACATTTATAATGAACGTG
AATTGCTCAACAGTATGGGCATTTCGCAGCCTACCGTGGTGTTCGTTTCCAAAAAGGGGTTGCAAAAAAT
TTTGAACGTGCAAAAAAAGCTCCCAATCATCCAAAAAATTATTATCATGGATTCTAAAACGGATTACCAG
GGATTTCAGTCGATGTACACGTTCGTCACATCTCATCTACCTCCCGGTTTTAATGAATACGATTTTGTGC
CAGAGTCCTTCGATAGGGACAAGACAATTGCACTGATCATGAACTCCTCTGGATCTACTGGTCTGCCTAA
AGGTGTCGCTCTGCCTCATAGAACTGCCTGCGTGAGATTCTCGCATGCCAGAGATCCTATTTTTGGCAAT
CAAATCATTCCGGATACTGCGATTTTAAGTGTTGTTCCATTCCATCACGGTTTTGGAATGTTTACTACAC
TCGGATATTTGATATGTGGATTTCGAGTCGTCTTAATGTATAGATTTGAAGAAGAGCTGTTTCTGAGGAG
CCTTCAGGATTACAAGATTCAAAGTGCGCTGCTGGTGCCAACCCTATTCTCCTTCTTCGCCAAAAGCACT
CTGATTGACAAATACGATTTATCTAATTTACACGAAATTGCTTCTGGTGGCGCTCCCCTCTCTAAGGAAG
TCGGGGAAGCGGTTGCCAAGAGGTTCCATCTGCCAGGTATCAGGCAAGGATATGGGCTCACTGAGACTAC
ATCAGCTATTCTGATTACACCCGAGGGGGATGATAAACCGGGCGCGGTCGGTAAAGTTGTTCCATTTTTT
GAAGCGAAGGTTGTGGATCTGGATACCGGGAAAACGCTGGGCGTTAATCAAAGAGGCGAACTGTGTGTGA
GAGGTCCTATGATTATGTCCGGTTATGTAAACAATCCGGAAGCGACCAACGCCTTGATTGACAAGGATGG
ATGGCTACATTCTGGAGACATAGCTTACTGGGACGAAGACGAACACTTCTTCATCGTTGACCGCCTGAAG
TCTCTGATTAAGTACAAAGGCTATCAGGTGGCTCCCGCTGAATTGGAATCCATCTTGCTCCAACACCCCA
ACATCTTCGACGCAGGTGTCGCAGGTCTTCCCGACGATGACGCCGGTGAACTTCCCGCCGCCGTTGTTGT
TTTGGAGCACGGAAAGACGATGACGGAAAAAGAGATCGTGGATTACGTCGCCAGTCAAGTAACAACCGCG
AAAAAGTTGCGCGGAGGAGTTGTGTTTGTGGACGAAGTACCGAAAGGTCTTACCGGAAAACTCGACGCAA
GAAAAATCAGAGAGATCCTCATAAAGGCCAAGAAGGGCGGAAAGATCGCCGTGTAATTCTAGAGTCGGGG
CGGCCGGCCGCTTCGAGCAGACATGATAAGATACATTGATGAGTTTGGACAAACCACAACTAGAATGCAG
TGAAAAAAATGCTTTATTTGTGAAATTTGTGATGCTATTGCTTTATTTGTAACCATTATAAGCTGCAATA
AACAAGTTAACAACAACAATTGCATTCATTTTATGTTTCAGGTTCAGGGGGAGGTGTGGGAGGTTTTTTA
AAGCAAGTAAAACCTCTACAAATGTGGTAAAATCGATAAGGATCCGTCGACCGATGCCCTTGAGAGCCTT
CAACCCAGTCAGCTCCTTCCGGTGGGCGCGGGGCATGACTATCGTCGCCGCACTTATGACTGTCTTCTTT
ATCATGCAACTCGTAGGACAGGTGCCGGCAGCGCTCTTCCGCTTCCTCGCTCACTGACTCGCTGCGCTCG
GTCGTTCGGCTGCGGCGAGCGGTATCAGCTCACTCAAAGGCGGTAATACGGTTATCCACAGAATCAGGGG
ATAACGCAGGAAAGAACATGTGAGCAAAAGGCCAGCAAAAGGCCAGGAACCGTAAAAAGGCCGCGTTGCT
GGCGTTTTTCCATAGGCTCCGCCCCCCTGACGAGCATCACAAAAATCGACGCTCAAGTCAGAGGTGGCGA
AACCCGACAGGACTATAAAGATACCAGGCGTTTCCCCCTGGAAGCTCCCTCGTGCGCTCTCCTGTTCCGA
CCCTGCCGCTTACCGGATACCTGTCCGCCTTTCTCCCTTCGGGAAGCGTGGCGCTTTCTCATAGCTCACG
CTGTAGGTATCTCAGTTCGGTGTAGGTCGTTCGCTCCAAGCTGGGCTGTGTGCACGAACCCCCCGTTCAG
CCCGACCGCTGCGCCTTATCCGGTAACTATCGTCTTGAGTCCAACCCGGTAAGACACGACTTATCGCCAC
TGGCAGCAGCCACTGGTAACAGGATTAGCAGAGCGAGGTATGTAGGCGGTGCTACAGAGTTCTTGAAGTG
GTGGCCTAACTACGGCTACACTAGAAGAACAGTATTTGGTATCTGCGCTCTGCTGAAGCCAGTTACCTTC
GGAAAAAGAGTTGGTAGCTCTTGATCCGGCAAACAAACCACCGCTGGTAGCGGTGGTTTTTTTGTTTGCA
AGCAGCAGATTACGCGCAGAAAAAAAGGATCTCAAGAAGATCCTTTGATCTTTTCTACGGGGTCTGACGC
TCAGTGGAACGAAAACTCACGTTAAGGGATTTTGGTCATGAGATTATCAAAAAGGATCTTCACCTAGATC
CTTTTAAATTAAAAATGAAGTTTTAAATCAATCTAAAGTATATATGAGTAAACTTGGTCTGACAGTTACC
AATGCTTAATCAGTGAGGCACCTATCTCAGCGATCTGTCTATTTCGTTCATCCATAGTTGCCTGACTCCC
CGTCGTGTAGATAACTACGATACGGGAGGGCTTACCATCTGGCCCCAGTGCTGCAATGATACCGCGAGAC
CCACGCTCACCGGCTCCAGATTTATCAGCAATAAACCAGCCAGCCGGAAGGGCCGAGCGCAGAAGTGGTC
CTGCAACTTTATCCGCCTCCATCCAGTCTATTAATTGTTGCCGGGAAGCTAGAGTAAGTAGTTCGCCAGT
TAATAGTTTGCGCAACGTTGTTGCCATTGCTACAGGCATCGTGGTGTCACGCTCGTCGTTTGGTATGGCT
TCATTCAGCTCCGGTTCCCAACGATCAAGGCGAGTTACATGATCCCCCATGTTGTGCAAAAAAGCGGTTA
GCTCCTTCGGTCCTCCGATCGTTGTCAGAAGTAAGTTGGCCGCAGTGTTATCACTCATGGTTATGGCAGC
ACTGCATAATTCTCTTACTGTCATGCCATCCGTAAGATGCTTTTCTGTGACTGGTGAGTACTCAACCAAG
TCATTCTGAGAATAGTGTATGCGGCGACCGAGTTGCTCTTGCCCGGCGTCAATACGGGATAATACCGCGC
CACATAGCAGAACTTTAAAAGTGCTCATCATTGGAAAACGTTCTTCGGGGCGAAAACTCTCAAGGATCTT
ACCGCTGTTGAGATCCAGTTCGATGTAACCCACTCGTGCACCCAACTGATCTTCAGCATCTTTTACTTTC
ACCAGCGTTTCTGGGTGAGCAAAAACAGGAAGGCAAAATGCCGCAAAAAAGGGAATAAGGGCGACACGGA
AATGTTGAATACTCATACTCTTCCTTTTTCAATATTATTGAAGCATTTATCAGGGTTATTGTCTCATGAG
CGGATACATATTTGAATGTATTTAGAAAAATAAACAAATAGGGGTTCCGCGCACATTTCCCCGAAAAGTG
CCACCTG
[124 nt withheld, positions 6098-6221]
C
[91 nt withheld, positions 6223-6313]
A
[49 nt withheld, positions 6315-6363]
CCTTTGACGTTGGAGTCCACGTTCTTT
[37 nt withheld, positions 6391-6427]
ACCCTATCTCGGTCTATTCTTTTGATTTATAAGGGATTTTGCCGATTTCGGCCTATTGGTTAAAAAATGA
GCTGATTTAACAAAAATTTAACGCGAATTTTAACAAAATATTAACGCTTACAATTTGCCATTCGCCATTC
AGGCTGCGCAACTGTTGGGAAGGGCGATCGGTGCGGGCCTCTTCGCTATTACGCCAGCCCAAGCTACCAT
GATAAGTAAGTAATATTAAGGTACGGGAGGTACTTGGAGCGGCCGCAATAAAATATCTTTATTTTCATTA
CATCTGTGTGTTGGTTTTTTGTGTGAATCGATAGTACTAACATACGCTCTCCATCAAAACAAAACGAAAC
AAAACAAACTAGCAAAATAGGCTGTCCCCAGTGCAAGTGCAGGTGCCAGAACATTTCTCTATCGATA
Features (pLannotate 1.2.2; 15 found; start..end, strand, type, name):
   1412..1710    +  CDS            luciferase (fragment): firefly luciferase; luc+; enhanced luc+ version of the luciferase gene
   1812..1865    +  CDS            kh (fragment): KMO_AEDAE - Experimental evidence at protein level: Swiss-Prot protein existence level 1. Catalyzes the hydroxylation of L-kynurenine (L-Kyn) to form 3-hydroxy-L-kynurenine (L-3OHKyn). Required for synthesis of quinolinic acid. From Aedes aegypti (Yellowfever mosquito) (Culex aegypti).
   1965..2041    +  CDS            Citrine (fragment): enhanced variant of YFP (Heikal et al., 2001) mammalian codon-optimized
   2067..2092    +  CDS            VN155(I152L) (fragment): improved N-terminal fragment of mVenus for use in bimolecular fluorescence complementation (BiFC) (Kodama and Hu, 2010)
   2114..3766    +  CDS            luciferase: firefly luciferase; luc+; enhanced luc+ version of the luciferase gene
   3807..3928    -  polyA_signal   SV40 poly(A) signal: SV40 polyadenylation signal
   3951..4019    -  CDS            large T antigen (fragment): large T antigen from SV40 (simian virus 40)
   4035..4167    +  CDS            TcR (fragment): tetracycline efflux protein; tet; confers resistance to tetracycline
   4347..4935    -  rep_origin     ori: high-copy-number ColE1/pMB1/pBR322/pUC origin of replication
   5106..5966    -  CDS            AmpR: β-lactamase; bla; confers resistance to ampicillin, carbenicillin, and related antibiotics
   5967..6071    -  promoter       AmpR promoter: bla
   6098..6526    +  rep_origin     f1 ori (sequence partly withheld): f1 bacteriophage origin of replication; arrow indicates direction of (+) strand synthesis
   6558..6625    -  CDS            lacZα (fragment): LacZα fragment of β-galactosidase; lacZ fragment
   6684..6732    +  polyA_signal   poly(A) signal: synthetic polyadenylation signal
   6746..6837    +  misc_feature   pause site: RNA polymerase II transcriptional pause signal from the human α2 globin gene
