[The description below was written by a language model from this plasmid's Addgene catalogue record and pLannotate feature annotations shown in this document.]
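Description:
pGL3-PUb-SSA is a firefly luciferase reporter plasmid built on the Promega pGL3 backbone and designed to measure nuclease activity through single-strand annealing (SSA) repair in Aedes aegypti. It is propagated in E. coli using a high-copy ColE1/pUC-type origin with ampicillin selection (AmpR under its bla promoter). It also retains the pGL3 f1 phage origin and the upstream synthetic poly(A) signal and transcriptional pause site, which limit read-through transcription into the reporter cassette. The total size is 6,844 bp.

Expression is driven by the Ae. aegypti polyubiquitin (PUb) promoter. The automated annotation does not label this promoter, but it presumably occupies the unannotated region upstream of the first luciferase feature. The 384 bp insert, cloned between PstI and XhoI, is described as a luciferase duplication plus TALEN recognition sites. The feature table is consistent with this description. A roughly 300 bp fragment of luc+ is followed by a spacer, then by a luc+ coding sequence annotated as full-length and an SV40 poly(A) signal. The spacer contains short matches to the Ae. aegypti kynurenine hydroxylase (kh/KMO) gene and to YFP-family fluorescent protein sequences, which are most plausibly the nuclease target sites.

In an SSA reporter of this type, the interrupted arrangement prevents production of functional luciferase. A double-strand break made in the spacer by a site-specific nuclease allows the repeated luciferase segments to anneal. This deletes the intervening sequence and restores an intact open reading frame, so luminescence reports cleavage activity. The associated work concerns TALEN-based gene disruption in the dengue vector, and the plasmid serves to test candidate TALENs in that setting.
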