Addgene plasmid #52910: pGL3-PUb-SSA
Purpose: Ae aegypti PUb promoter Single Stranded Annealing reporter
Depositing lab: Zach Adelman. Depositing organization: Virginia Polytechnic Institute and State University. Publication: TALEN-based gene disruption in the dengue vector Aedes aegypti. Aryan A, Anderson MA, Myles KM, Adelman ZN. PLoS One. 2013;8(3):e60082. doi: 10.1371/journal.pone.0060082. Epub 2013 Mar 21. PubMed 23555893.
Backbone
  Vector backbone: pGL3
  Backbone manufacturer: Promega
  Backbone size w/o insert (bp): 6460
  Total vector size (bp): 6844
  Vector type: Luciferase
Growth in bacteria
  Bacterial resistance: Ampicillin, 100 μg/mL
  Growth temperature: 37°C
  Growth strain: XL1 Blue
  Copy number: Unknown
Gene/Insert
  Gene/Insert name: Luciferase duplication-TALEN recognition sites
  Insert size (bp): 384
  Promoter: Ae aegypti polyubiquitin
  Cloning method: Restriction Enzyme; 5′ cloning site PstI (not destroyed); 3′ cloning site XhoI (not destroyed)
  Sequencing primers: 5′ ATTACTCAAGCGTTTCCTCGT; 3′ cgaacaccacggtaggctgcga
Terms and licenses: Academic/Nonprofit Terms; Industry Terms: Not Available to Industry
How to cite: pGL3-PUb-SSA was a gift from Zach Adelman (Addgene plasmid # 52910 ; http://n2t.net/addgene:52910 ; RRID:Addgene_52910)
