>Addgene plasmid #52910 | pGL3-PUb-SSA | addgene partial sequence | sequence record 86012 | RVprimer3 5'-CTAGCAAAATAGGCTGTCCC-3'
TTTCTCTATCGATAGGTACCGAGCTCTTACGCGTATCTTTACATGTAGCTTGTGCATTGAATCCAATTAT
AATTTGCCTTGGCACCAGCTGAGCCAGACAAGAAAGAAAGCTTCCCAGAAGTATATCGATTTAGAAGGGT
TGACGTCACTTGCTGACTGCACTAATACAGCAAATGATGCAATTAGAATGATTCAAGTGAAATTCCCAAA
TTACTGATTTTTCTCTGGATTTGGTTATCAGATTACATTCGAAGCTAAGATTAGCTACCGAAATTGTCGA
TCAAATCAGGAAATCCTTTCTCTATCGAAAAAGGCATTCGCACATCTTCCTCTCTATGCCATATACACGA
AGGGTAGGTACATTGACGTCTTTGCCAGAAGTTGAACTGCATCGTTCAAGGTACAGAATGAACGACTAAC
AGACACAAGCACGTTTTGCTGTCCATTCAGACACAGGGATGGTACCCATATTCGATCGATATAGAGCCAT
CCAACCGAACAGAGGTATATGTATGAATGTATTGCTGAAATTTTCTAGAAGTACAACCACCACTACGACA
GTGTCTATAAAACGCCCCTGCAAAGGCGAAACCAGCTCAATCGAATACGTTTCCTAGTGGAGTGAACATT
ACGCGGCCCAAGTAAGCAGTGCCAGTGCAAGTGAAGTGAAGTCTCTAGTGAAAAAGAGTGATCCAATTAG
CCAGAGGAGAAAATTTCAGAGTGAACAAAGCTTTATTCAAAGGACAATTACTATTAAATTGGTGAAAGTG
CATTTCGGTGAAGGGAATCTTCTAGTGAAGGTAGGTAAA
